>Addgene plasmid #48523 | pFUSB4_GCGT | depositor full sequence | sequence record 70223 | Full Sequence
ATGTTTTCCCAGTCACGACGTTGTAAAACGACGGCCAGTCTTAAGCGTCTCATGGCCTGACCCCGGACCA
AGTGGTGGCCTATCGCCAGCAACAATGGCGGCAAGCAAGCGCTCGAAACGGTGCAGCGGCTGTTGCCGGT
GCTGTGCCAGGACCATGGCCTGACTCCGGACCAAGTGGTGGCTATCGCCAGCCACGATGGCGGCAAGCAA
GCGCTCGAAACGGTGCAGCGGCTGTTGCCGGTGCTGTGCCAGGACCATGGCCTGACCCCGGACCAAGTGG
TGGCTATCGCCAGCAACAATGGCGGCAAGCAAGCGCTCGAAACGGTGCAGCGGCTGTTGCCGGTGCTGTG
CCAGGACCATGGCCTGACCCCGGACCAAGTGGTGGCTATCGCCAGCAACGGTGGCGGCAAGCAAGCGCTC
GAAACGGTGCAGCGGCTGTTGCCGGTGCTGTGCCAGGACCATGGCCTGACCCCGGACCAAGTGGTGGCTA
TCGAGACGTCTAGACCAGCCAGGACAGAAATGCCTCGACTTCGCTGCTACCCAAGGTTGCCGGGTGACGC
ACACCGTGGAAACGGATGAAGGCACGAACCCAGTGGACATAAGCCTGTTCGGTTCGTAAGCTGTAATGCA
AGTAGCGTATGCGCTCACGCAACTGGTCCAGAACCTTGACCGAACGCAGCGGTGGTAACGGCGCAGTGGC
GGTTTTCATGGCTTGTTATGACTGTTTTTTTGGGGTACAGTCTATGCCTCGGGCATCCAAGCAGCAAGCG
CGTTACGCCGTGGGTCGATGTTTGATGTTATGGAGCAGCAACGATGTTACGCAGCAGGGCAGTCGCCCTA
AAACAAAGTTAAACATTATGAGGGAAGCGGTGATCGCCGAAGTATCGACTCAACTATCAGAGGTAGTTGG
CGTCATCGAGCGCCATCTCGAACCGACGTTGCTGGCCGTACATTTGTACGGCTCCGCAGTGGATGGCGGC
CTGAAGCCACACAGTGATATTGATTTGCTGGTTACGGTGACCGTAAGGCTTGATGAAACAACGCGGCGAG
CTTTGATCAACGACCTTTTGGAAACTTCGGCTTCCCCTGGAGAGAGCGAGATTCTCCGCGCTGTAGAAGT
CACCATTGTTGTGCACGACGACATCATTCCGTGGCGTTATCCAGCTAAGCGCGAACTGCAATTTGGAGAA
TGGCAGCGCAATGACATTCTTGCAGGTATCTTCGAGCCAGCCACGATCGACATTGATCTGGCTATCTTGC
TGACAAAAGCAAGAGAACATAGCGTTGCCTTGGTAGGTCCAGCGGCGGAGGAACTCTTTGATCCGGTTCC
TGAACAGGATCTATTTGAGGCGCTAAATGAAACCTTAACGCTATGGAACTCGCCGCCCGACTGGGCTGGC
GATGAGCGAAATGTAGTGCTTACGTTGTCCCGCATTTGGTACAGCGCAGTAACCGGCAAAATCGCGCCGA
AGGATGTCGCTGCCGACTGGGCAATGGAGCGCCTGCCGGCCCAGTATCAGCCCGTCATACTTGAAGCTAG
ACAGGCTTATCTTGGACAAGAAGAAGATCGCTTGGCCTCGCGCGCAGATCAGTTGGAAGAATTTGTCCAC
TACGTGAAAGGCGAGATCACCAAGGTAGTCGGCAAATAACCCTCGAGCCACCCATGACCAAAATCCCTTA
ACGTGAGTTACGCGTCGTTCCACTGAGCGTCAGACCCCGTAGAAAAGATCAAAGGATCTTCTTGAGATCC
TTTTTTTCTGCGCGTAATCTGCTGCTTGCAAACAAAAAAACCACCGCTACCAGCGGTGGTTTGTTTGCCG
GATCAAGAGCTACCAACTCTTTTTCCGAAGGTAACTGGCTTCAGCAGAGCGCAGATACCAAATACTGTCC
TTCTAGTGTAGCCGTAGTTAGGCCACCACTTCAAGAACTCTGTAGCACCGCCTACATACCTCGCTCTGCT
AATCCTGTTACCAGTGGCTGCTGCCAGTGGCGATAAGTCGTGTCTTACCGGGTTGGACTCAAGACGATAG
TTACCGGATAAGGCGCAGCGGTCGGGCTGAACGGGGGGTTCGTGCACACAGCCCAGCTTGGAGCGAACGA
CCTACACCGAACTGAGATACCTACAGCGTGAGCATTGAGAAAGCGCCACGCTTCCCGAAGGGAGAAAGGC
GGACAGGTATCCGGTAAGCGGCAGGGTCGGAACAGGAGAGCGCACGAGGGAGCTTCCAGGGGGAAACGCC
TGGTATCTTTATAGTCCTGTCGGGTTTCGCCACCTCTGACTTGAGCGTCGATTTTTGTGATGCTCGTCAG
GGGGGCGGAGCCTATGGAAAAACGCCAGCAACGCGGCCTTTTTACGGTTCCTGGCCTTTTGCTGGCCTTT
TGCTCACATGTTCTTTCCTGCGTTATCCCCTGATTCTGTGGATAACCGTATTACCGCCTTTGAGTGAGCT
GATACCGCTCGCCGCAGCCGAACGACCGAGCGCAGCGAGTCAGTGAGCGAGGAAGCGGAAGAGCGCCCAA
TACGCAAACCGCCTCTCCCCGCGCGTTGGCCGATTCATTAATGCAGCTGGCACGACAGGTTTCCCGACTG
GAAAGCGGGCAGTGAGCGCAACGCAATTAATACGCGTACCGCTAGCCAGGAAGAGTTTGTAGAAACGCAA
AAAGGCCATCCGTCAGGATGGCCTTCTGCTTAGTTTGATGCCTGGCAGTTTATGGCGGGCGTCCTGCCCG
CCACCCTCCGGGCCGTTGCTTCACAACGTTCAAATCCGCTCCCGGCGGATTTGTCCTACTCAGGAGAGCG
TTCACCGACAAACAACAGATAAAACGAAAGGCCCAGTCTTCCGACTGAGCCTTTCGTTTTATTTGATGCC
TGGCAGTTCCCTACTCTCGCGTTAACGCTAGCATGG
Features (pLannotate 1.2.2; 8 found; start..end, strand, type, name):
      3..39      -  CDS            lacZα (fragment): LacZα fragment of β-galactosidase; lacZ fragment
    596..619     +  promoter       Pc promoter (fragment): intI1 (promoter lies within the coding sequence); class 1 integron promoter
    795..851     +  CDS            GmR (fragment): gentamycin acetyltransferase; aacC1; confers resistance to gentamycin
    858..1649    +  CDS            SmR: aminoglycoside adenylyltransferase (Murphy, 1985); aadA; confers resistance to spectinomycin and streptomycin
   1742..2330    +  rep_origin     ori: high-copy-number ColE1/pMB1/pBR322/pUC origin of replication
   2513..2605    +  CDS            lacI (fragment): lac repressor; lacI; The lac repressor binds to the lac operator to inhibit transcription in E. coli. This inhibition can be relieved by adding lactose or isopropyl-β-D-thiogalactopyranoside (IPTG).
   2660..2687    -  terminator     rrnB T2 terminator: transcription terminator T2 from the E. coli rrnB gene
   2819..2862    +  terminator     rrnB T1 terminator: Escherichia coli rrnB; transcription terminator T1 from the E. coli rrnB gene
