[The description below was written by a language model from this plasmid's Addgene catalogue record and pLannotate feature annotations shown in this document.]
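Description:
pFUSB4_GCGT is a small (about 2.9 kb) bacterial intermediate plasmid for Golden Gate assembly of TALE repeat arrays, built in the pFUS_B4 array backbone. Its synthetic insert is a pre-assembled block of four TALE repeats carrying the repeat-variable diresidues NN, HD, NN and NG, which by the standard TALE code recognise the DNA bases G, C, G and T, as the plasmid name indicates. The depositor notes that it was made by Golden Gate cloning. Although the catalogue lists the vector type as mammalian expression/TALEN, the annotated features show no eukaryotic promoter, nuclease domain or polyadenylation signal, so the plasmid is best regarded as a cloning module rather than an expression construct in its own right.

The feature table does not annotate the repeat insert itself; it covers only backbone elements. These include a high-copy ColE1/pUC-type origin of replication and an aadA (SmR) aminoglycoside adenylyltransferase gene that provides the recorded spectinomycin selection. Upstream of aadA are fragments of a class 1 integron Pc promoter and of a gentamicin acetyltransferase gene, apparently remnants of the integron cassette context the marker came from. A short residual lacZα fragment is consistent with replacement of a blue/white screening cassette by the repeat array, and a lacI fragment and the rrnB T1 and T2 terminators are also present.

The associated work describes a simplified 15-RVD GoldyTALEN design for in vivo genome engineering. In that context, pre-made four-repeat modules such as this one presumably serve as library components that are combined with other array pieces in a final Golden Gate step to build complete TALEN DNA-binding domains in a destination vector.
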