Addgene plasmid #48523: pFUSB4_GCGT
Depositing lab: Stephen Ekker. Depositing organization: Mayo Foundation for Medical Education and Research. Publication: High Efficiency In Vivo Genome Engineering with a Simplified 15-RVD GoldyTALEN Design. Ma AC, Lee HB, Clark KJ, Ekker SC. PLoS One. 2013 May 29;8(5):e65259. doi: 10.1371/journal.pone.0065259. Print 2013. PubMed 23734242.
Backbone
  Vector backbone: pFUS_B4
  Vector type: Mammalian Expression, TALEN
Growth in bacteria
  Bacterial resistance: Spectinomycin, 50 μg/mL
  Growth temperature: 37°C
  Growth strain: Top10
  Copy number: Unknown
Gene/Insert
  Gene/Insert name: RVD sequence: NN HD NN NG
  Species: Synthetic
  Cloning method: Unknown
  Sequencing primers: 5′ ttgatgcctggcagttccct; 3′ cgaaccgaacaggcttatgt
Terms and licenses: Academic/Nonprofit Terms; Industry Terms: Not Available to Industry
Depositor comments: Plasmid was created using Golden Gate cloning.
How to cite: pFUSB4_GCGT was a gift from Stephen Ekker (Addgene plasmid # 48523 ; http://n2t.net/addgene:48523 ; RRID:Addgene_48523)
