>Addgene plasmid #48523 | pFUSB4_GCGT | addgene partial sequence | sequence record 70908 | pCR8_F1 5'-ttgatgcctggcagttccct-3'
TCACGACGTTGTAAAACGACGGCCAGTCTTAAGCGTCTCATGGCCTGACCCCGGACCAAGTGGTGGCTAT
CGCCAGCAACAATGGCGGCAAGCAAGCGCTCGAAACGGTGCAGCGGCTGTTGCCGGTGCTGTGCCAGGAC
CATGGCCTGACTCCGGACCAAGTGGTGGCTATCGCCAGCCACGATGGCGGCAAGCAAGCGCTCGAAACGG
TGCAGCGGCTGTTGCCGGTGCTGTGCCAGGACCATGGCCTGACCCCGGACCAAGTGGTGGCTATCGCCAG
CAACAATGGCGGCAAGCAAGCGCTCGAAACGGTGCAGCGGCTGTTGCCGGTGCTGTGCCAGGACCATGGC
CTGACCCCGGACCAAGTGGTGGCTATCGCCAGCAACGGTGGCGGCAAGCAAGCGCTCGAAACGGTGCAGC
GGCTGTTGCCGGTGCTGTGCCAGGACCATGGCCTGACCCCGGACCAAGTGGTGGCTATCGAGACGTCTAG
ACCAGCCAGGACAGAAATGCCTCGACTTCGCTGCTACCCAAGGTTGCCGGGTGACGCACACCGTGGAAAC
GGATGAAGGCACGAACCCAGTGGACATAAGCCTGTTCGGTTCGTAAGCTGTAATGCAAGTAGCGTATGCG
CTCACGCAACTGGTCCAGAACCTTGACCGAACGCAGCGGTGGTAACGGCGCAGTGGCGGTTTTCATGGCT
TGTTATGACTGTTTTTTTGGGGTACAGTCTATGCCTCGGGCATCCAAGCAGCAAGCGCGTTACGCCGTGG
G
